Addgene plasmid #213591: pInducer-myc-ERK1-R84S
Purpose: Doxycycline inducible expression of myc-tagged ERK1-R84S cDNA in mammilian cells
Depositing lab: Channing Der. Depositing organization: University of North Carolina at Chapel Hill. Publication: Determining the ERK-regulated phosphoproteome driving KRAS-mutant cancer. Klomp JE, Diehl JN, Klomp JA, Edwards AC, Yang R, Morales AJ, Taylor KE, Drizyte-Miller K, Bryant KL, Schaefer A, Johnson JL, Huntsman EM, Yaron TM, Pierobon M, Baldelli E, Prevatte AW, Barker NK, Herring LE, Petricoin EF 3rd, Graves LM, Cantley LC, Cox AD, Der CJ, Stalnecker CA. Science. 2024 Jun 7;384(6700):eadk0850. doi: 10.1126/science.adk0850. Epub 2024 Jun 7. PubMed 38843329.
Backbone
  Vector backbone: p-Inducer10b
  Backbone size w/o insert (bp): 12153
  Vector type: Mammalian Expression, Lentiviral
  Selectable markers: Puromycin
Growth in bacteria
  Bacterial resistance: Ampicillin, 100 μg/mL
  Growth temperature: 37°C
  Growth strain: NEB Stable
  Copy number: High Copy
Gene/Insert
  Gene/Insert name: MAPK3
  Species: H. sapiens (human)
  Insert size (bp): 1185
  Mutation: R84S
  Entrez Gene: MAPK3 (a.k.a. ERK-1, ERK1, ERT2, HS44KDAP, HUMKER1A, P44ERK1, P44MAPK, PRKM3, p44-ERK1, p44-MAPK)
  Tag / fusion protein: MYC (N terminal on insert)
  Cloning method: Restriction Enzyme; 5′ cloning site Age1 (not destroyed); 3′ cloning site Mlu1 (not destroyed)
Terms and licenses: Academic/Nonprofit Terms; Industry Terms: Not Available to Industry
How to cite: pInducer-myc-ERK1-R84S was a gift from Channing Der (Addgene plasmid # 213591 ; http://n2t.net/addgene:213591 ; RRID:Addgene_213591)
