[The description below was written by a language model from this plasmid's Addgene catalogue record and pLannotate feature annotations shown in this document.]
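Description:
pInducer-myc-ERK1-R84S is a lentiviral, doxycycline-inducible mammalian expression plasmid built on the p-Inducer10b backbone. It carries human MAPK3 (ERK1) cDNA with an R84S substitution and an N-terminal MYC tag, cloned between AgeI and MluI sites that were both retained. In bacteria it is maintained through a high-copy ColE1/pUC-type origin and an ampicillin resistance gene. An f1 origin is also present, and the sequenced plasmid is about 13.3 kb.

The transfer cassette is framed by a truncated HIV-1 5' LTR and a self-inactivating ΔU3 3' LTR. It contains the Ψ packaging signal with a gag fragment, the RRE for Rev-dependent RNA export, a cPPT/CTS element and a WPRE upstream of the 3' LTR. Within this unit, a tetracycline response element of seven tetO repeats joined to a minimal CMV promoter drives the ERK1 coding sequence. The MYC tag itself is not annotated separately in the feature table. Downstream, a constitutive human UbC promoter expresses the reverse transactivator rtTA3, linked by an EMCV IRES to puromycin N-acetyltransferase. A single integrated provirus therefore supplies the inducible gene, its activator and the puromycin selection marker, and adding doxycycline lets rtTA3 bind the TRE and switch on ERK1-R84S. Full and partial loxP sites flank rtTA3. The table also lists an EM7-driven bleomycin/Zeocin resistance gene upstream of the TRE and, outside the LTRs, hygromycin and ble fragments after an SV40 promoter. These are not among the catalogued markers.

The stated purpose is inducible expression of myc-ERK1-R84S in mammalian cells, and the associated study concerns ERK-regulated phosphorylation in KRAS-mutant cancer. The record does not state the functional consequence of R84S.
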