Features (pLannotate 1.2.2; 38 found; start..end, strand, type, name):
    488..721     +  misc_feature   RRE: The Rev response element (RRE) of HIV-1 allows for Rev-dependent mRNA export from the nucleus to the cytoplasm.
   1098..1198    +  CDS            Rev (fragment): human immunodeficiency virus 1 (HIV-1) Rev protein; rev; enhances nuclear export of unspliced and incompletely spliced viral mRNAs
   1248..1365    +  misc_feature   cPPT/CTS: central polypurine tract and central termination sequence of HIV-1
   1430..1804    -  CDS            BleoR: antibiotic-binding protein; Sh ble from Streptoalloteichus hindustanus; confers resistance to bleomycin, phleomycin, and Zeocin™
   1824..1871    -  promoter       EM7 promoter: synthetic bacterial promoter&nbsp
   1941..2211    +  protein_bind   tetracycline response element: contains seven copies of the tetracycline operator tetO tetracycline repressor TetR
   2222..2239    +  misc_feature   MCS (fragment): pUC18/19 multiple cloning site
   2244..2282    +  promoter       minimal CMV promoter: human cytomegalovirus (CMV) immediate early promoter
   2417..3553    +  CDS            MAPK3: MK03_HUMAN - Also known as ERK1, PRKM3. Experimental evidence at protein level: Swiss-Prot protein existence level 1. Serine/threonine kinase which acts as an essential component of the MAP kinase signal transduction pathway. MAPK1/ERK2 and MAPK3/ERK1 are the 2 MAPKs which play an important role in the MAPK/ERK cascade. They participate also in a signaling cascade initiated by activated KIT and KITLG/SCF. Depending on the cellular context, the MAPK/ERK cascade mediates diverse biological functions such as cell growth, adhesion, survival and differentiation through the regulation of transcripti
   3570..4781    +  promoter       UbC promoter: human ubiquitin C promoter
   4788..4821    -  protein_bind   loxP: Cre-mediated recombination occurs in the 8-bp core sequence (GCATACAT). Cre recombinase
   4828..5525    +  CDS            rtTA3 (fragment): reverse tetracycline transactivator 3 activates expression from Tet-responsive promoters in the presence of doxycycline
   5455..5565    +  CDS            VP48: 3 tandem repeats of the minimal activation domain of herpes simplex virus VP16 (Cheng et al., 2013)
   5575..5605    +  protein_bind   loxP (fragment): Cre-mediated recombination occurs in the 8-bp core sequence (GCATACAT). Cre recombinase
   5623..6195    +  misc_feature   IRES: internal ribosome entry site (IRES) of the encephalomyocarditis virus (EMCV)
   6204..6800    +  CDS            PuroR: puromycin N-acetyltransferase; pac from Streptomyces alboniger; confers resistance to puromycin
   6822..7410    +  misc_feature   WPRE: woodchuck hepatitis virus posttranscriptional regulatory element
   7427..7615    +  CDS            nef (fragment): NEF_HV1Z2 - Experimental evidence at protein level: Swiss-Prot protein existence level 1. Extracellular Nef protein targets CD4(+) T-lymphocytes for apoptosis by interacting with CXCR4 surface receptors. From Human immunodeficiency virus type 1 group M subtype D (isolate Z2/CDC-Z34) (HIV-1).
   7617..7850    +  LTR            3' LTR (ΔU3): self-inactivating 3' long terminal repeat (LTR) from HIV-1
   7957..8181    +  polyA_signal   bGH poly(A) signal: bovine growth hormone polyadenylation signal
   8185..8206    +  promoter       SV40 promoter (fragment): SV40 enhancer and early promoter
   8227..8655    +  rep_origin     f1 ori (sequence partly withheld): f1 bacteriophage origin of replication; arrow indicates direction of (+) strand synthesis
   8669..8998    +  promoter       SV40 promoter: SV40 enhancer and early promoter
   9075..9691    +  CDS            HygR (fragment): aminoglycoside phosphotransferase from E. coli confers resistance to hygromycin
   9701..9826    +  CDS            ble (fragment): BLE_KLEPN - Experimental evidence at protein level: Swiss-Prot protein existence level 1. Binding protein with a strong affinity to the bleomycin family of antibiotics. Binds to CL990; an antimitotic-antibiotic compound. From Klebsiella pneumoniae.
   9821..9902    +  polyA_signal   SV40 poly(A) signal: SV40 polyadenylation signal
  10013..10035   -  protein_bind   lac operator (fragment): The lac repressor binds to the lac operator to inhibit transcription in E. coli. This inhibition can be relieved by adding lactose or isopropyl-β-D-thiogalactopyranoside (IPTG). lac repressor encoded by lacI
  10039..10069   -  promoter       lac promoter: promoter for the E. coli lac operon
  10084..10105   -  protein_bind   CAP binding site: CAP binding activates transcription in the presence of cAMP. E. coli catabolite activator protein
  10118..10210   -  CDS            lacI (fragment): lac repressor; lacI; The lac repressor binds to the lac operator to inhibit transcription in E. coli. This inhibition can be relieved by adding lactose or isopropyl-β-D-thiogalactopyranoside (IPTG).
  10393..10981   -  rep_origin     ori: high-copy-number ColE1/pMB1/pBR322/pUC origin of replication
  11152..12012   -  CDS            AmpR: β-lactamase; bla; confers resistance to ampicillin, carbenicillin, and related antibiotics
  12013..12117   -  promoter       AmpR promoter: bla
  12165..12299   +  polyA_signal   SV40 poly(A) signal: SV40 polyadenylation signal
  12466..12795   +  CDS            nef (fragment): NEF_HV1BR - Experimental evidence at protein level: Swiss-Prot protein existence level 1. Extracellular Nef protein targets CD4(+) T-lymphocytes for apoptosis by interacting with CXCR4 surface receptors (PubMed:14990729). From Human immunodeficiency virus type 1 group M subtype B (isolate BRU/LAI) (HIV-1).
  12843..13100   +  LTR            5' LTR (truncated): truncated 5' long terminal repeat (LTR) from HIV-1
  13147..13272   +  misc_feature   HIV-1 Ψ: packaging signal of human immunodeficiency virus type 1
  13256..313     +  CDS            HIV-1 gag (fragment) (across the origin): gag protein from human immunodeficiency virus 1; gag
>Addgene plasmid #213591 | pInducer-myc-ERK1-R84S | addgene full sequence | sequence record 425008 | Addgene NGS Result
CGGGGGAGAATTAGATCGCGATGGGAAAAAATTCGGTTAAGGCCAGGGGGAAAGAAAAAATATAAATTAA
AACATATAGTATGGGCAAGCAGGGAGCTAGAACGATTCGCAGTTAATCCTGGCCTGTTAGAAACATCAGA
AGGCTGTAGACAAATACTGGGACAGCTACAACCATCCCTTCAGACAGGATCAGAAGAACTTAGATCATTA
TATAATACAGTAGCAACCCTCTATTGTGTGCATCAAAGGATAGAGATAAAAGACACCAAGGAAGCTTTAG
ACAAGATAGAGGAAGAGCAAAACAAAAGTAAGACCACCGCACAGCAAGCGGCCGGCCGCTGATCTTCAGA
CCTGGAGGAGGAGATATGAGGGACAATTGGAGAAGTGAATTATATAAATATAAAGTAGTAAAAATTGAAC
CATTAGGAGTAGCACCCACCAAGGCAAAGAGAAGAGTGGTGCAGAGAGAAAAAAGAGCAGTGGGAATAGG
AGCTTTGTTCCTTGGGTTCTTGGGAGCAGCAGGAAGCACTATGGGCGCAGCGTCAATGACGCTGACGGTA
CAGGCCAGACAATTATTGTCTGGTATAGTGCAGCAGCAGAACAATTTGCTGAGGGCTATTGAGGCGCAAC
AGCATCTGTTGCAACTCACAGTCTGGGGCATCAAGCAGCTCCAGGCAAGAATCCTGGCTGTGGAAAGATA
CCTAAAGGATCAACAGCTCCTGGGGATTTGGGGTTGCTCTGGAAAACTCATTTGCACCACTGCTGTGCCT
TGGAATGCTAGTTGGAGTAATAAATCTCTGGAACAGATTTGGAATCACACGACCTGGATGGAGTGGGACA
GAGAAATTAACAATTACACAAGCTTAATACACTCCTTAATTGAAGAATCGCAAAACCAGCAAGAAAAGAA
TGAACAAGAATTATTGGAATTAGATAAATGGGCAAGTTTGTGGAATTGGTTTAACATAACAAATTGGCTG
TGGTATATAAAATTATTCATAATGATAGTAGGAGGCTTGGTAGGTTTAAGAATAGTTTTTGCTGTACTTT
CTATAGTGAATAGAGTTAGGCAGGGATATTCACCATTATCGTTTCAGACCCACCTCCCAACCCCGAGGGG
ACCCGACAGGCCCGAAGGAATAGAAGAAGAAGGTGGAGAGAGAGACAGAGACAGATCCATTCGATTAGTG
AACGGATCGGCACTGCGTGCGCCAATTCTGCAGACAAATGGCAGTATTCATCCACAATTTTAAAAGAAAA
GGGGGGATTGGGGGGTACAGTGCAGGGGAAAGAATAGTAGACATAATAGCAACAGACATACAAACTAAAG
AATTACAAAAACAAATTACAAAAATTCAAAATTTTCGGGTTTATTACAGGGACAGCAGAGATCCAGTTTG
GTTAGTACCGGGCCCGCTCTAGTCCGGAATCAGTCCTGCTCCTCGGCCACGAAGTGCACGCAGTTGCCGG
CCGGGTCGCGCAGGGCGAACTCCCGCCCCCACGGCTGCTCGCCGATCTCGGTCATGGCCGGCCCGGAGGC
GTCCCGGAAGTTCGTGGACACGACCTCCGACCACTCGGCGTACAGCTCGTCCAGGCCGCGCACCCACACC
CAGGCCAGGGTGTTGTCCGGCACCACCTGGTCCTGGACCGCGCTGATGAACAGGGTCACGTCGTCCCGGA
CCACACCGGCGAAGTCGTCCTCCACGAAGTCCCGGGAGAACCCGAGCCGGTCGGTCCAGAACTCGACCGC
TCCGGCGACGTCGCGCGCGGTGAGCACCGGAACGGCACTGGTCAACTTGGCCATGGTGGCCCTCCTATAG
TGAGTCGTATTATACTATGCCGATATACTATGCCGATGATTAATTGTCAACACGTGCTGCAGGTCCGAGG
TTCTAGGCTAGCTTAAAGGAACCAATTCAGTCGACTGGATCCTTTACCACTCCCTATCAGTGATAGAGAA
AAGTGAAAGTCGAGTTTACCACTCCCTATCAGTGATAGAGAAAAGTGAAAGTCGAGTTTACCACTCCCTA
TCAGTGATAGAGAAAAGTGAAAGTCGAGTTTACCACTCCCTATCAGTGATAGAGAAAAGTGAAAGTCGAG
TTTACCACTCCCTATCAGTGATAGAGAAAAGTGAAAGTCGAGTTTACCACTCCCTATCAGTGATAGAGAA
AAGTGAAAGTCGAGTTTACCACTCCCTATCAGTGATAGAGAAAAGTGAAAGTCGAGCTCGGTACCCGGGT
CGAGGTAGGCGTGTACGGTGGGAGGCCTATATAAGCAGAGCTCGTTTAGTGAACCGTCAGATCGCCTGGA
GACGCCATCCACGCTGTTTTGACCTCCATAGAAGACACCGGGACCGATCCAGCCTACCGGTATGGAGCAG
AAGCTGATCTCCGAGGAGGACCTGGGATCTGGGCATATGGCGGCGGCGGCGGCTCAGGGGGGCGGGGGCG
GGGAGCCCCGTAGAACCGAGGGGGTCGGCCCGGGGGTCCCGGGGGAGGTGGAGATGGTGAAGGGGCAGCC
GTTCGACGTGGGCCCGCGCTACACGCAGTTGCAGTACATCGGCGAGGGCGCGTACGGCATGGTCAGCTCG
GCCTATGACCACGTGCGCAAGACTCGCGTGGCCATCAAGAAGATCAGCCCCTTCGAACATCAGACCTACT
GCCAGAGCACGCTCCGGGAGATCCAGATCCTGCTGCGCTTCCGCCATGAGAATGTCATCGGCATCCGAGA
CATTCTGCGGGCGTCCACCCTGGAAGCCATGAGAGATGTCTACATTGTGCAGGACCTGATGGAGACTGAC
CTGTACAAGTTGCTGAAAAGCCAGCAGCTGAGCAATGACCATATCTGCTACTTCCTCTACCAGATCCTGC
GGGGCCTCAAGTACATCCACTCCGCCAACGTGCTCCACCGAGATCTAAAGCCCTCCAACCTGCTCATCAA
CACCACCTGCGACCTTAAGATTTGTGATTTCGGCCTGGCCCGGATTGCCGATCCTGAGCATGACCACACC
GGCTTCCTGACGGAGTATGTGGCTACGCGCTGGTACCGGGCCCCAGAGATCATGCTGAACTCCAAGGGCT
ATACCAAGTCCATCGACATCTGGTCTGTGGGCTGCATTCTGGCTGAGATGCTCTCTAACCGGCCCATCTT
CCCTGGCAAGCACTACCTGGATCAGCTCAACCACATTCTGGGCATCCTGGGCTCCCCATCCCAGGAGGAC
CTGAATTGTATCATCAACATGAAGGCCCGAAACTACCTACAGTCTCTGCCCTCCAAGACCAAGGTGGCTT
GGGCCAAGCTTTTCCCCAAGTCAGACTCCAAAGCCCTTGACCTGCTGGACCGGATGTTAACCTTTAACCC
CAATAAACGGATCACAGTGGAGGAAGCGCTGGCTCACCCCTACCTGGAGCAGTACTATGACCCGACGGAT
GAGCCAGTGGCCGAGGAGCCCTTCACCTTCGCCATGGAGCTGGATGACCTACCTAAGGAGCGGCTGAAGG
AGCTCATCTTCCAGGAGACAGCACGCTTCCAGCCCGGAGTGCTGGAGGCCCCCTAGACGCGTAAGATCTG
GCCTCCGCGCCGGGTTTTGGCGCCTCCCGCGGGCGCCCCCCTCCTCACGGCGAGCGCTGCCACGTCAGAC
GAAGGGCGCAGCGAGCGTCCTGATCCTTCCGCCCGGACGCTCAGGACAGCGGCCCGCTGCTCATAAGACT
CGGCCTTAGAACCCCAGTATCAGCAGAAGGACATTTTAGGACGGGACTTGGGTGACTCTAGGGCACTGGT
TTTCTTTCCAGAGAGCGGAACAGGCGAGGAAAAGTAGTCCCTTCTCGGCGATTCTGCGGAGGGATCTCCG
TGGGGCGGTGAACGCCGATGATTATATAAGGACGCGCCGGGTGTGGCACAGCTAGTTCCGTCGCAGCCGG
GATTTGGGTCGCGGTTCTTGTTTGTGGATCGCTGTGATCGTCACTTGGTGAGTAGCGGGCTGCTGGGCTG
GCCGGGGCTTTCGTGGCCGCCGGGCCGCTCGGTGGGACGGAAGCGTGTGGAGAGACCGCCAAGGGCTGTA
GTCTGGGTCCGCGAGCAAGGTTGCCCTGAACTGGGGGTTGGGGGGAGCGCAGCAAAATGGCGGCTGTTCC
CGAGTCTTGAATGGAAGACGCTTGTGAGGCGGGCTGTGAGGTCGTTGAAACAAGGTGGGGGGCATGGTGG
GCGGCAAGAACCCAAGGTCTTGAGGCCTTCGCTAATGCGGGAAAGCTCTTATTCGGGTGAGATGGGCTGG
GGCACCATCTGGGGACCCTGACGTGAAGTTTGTCACTGACTGGAGAACTCGGTTTGTCGTCTGTTGCGGG
GGCGGCAGTTATGGCGGTGCCGTTGGGCAGTGCACCCGTACCTTTGGGAGCGCGCGCCCTCGTCGTGTCG
TGACGTCACCCGTTCTGTTGGCTTATAATGCAGGGTGGGGCCACCTGCCGGTAGGTGTGTGGTAGGCTTT
TCTCCGTCGCAGGACGCAGGGTTCGGGCCTAGGGTAGGCTCTCCTGAATCGACAGGCGCCGGACCTCTGG
TGAGGGGAGGGATAAGTGAGGCGTCAGTTTCTTTGGTCGGTTTTATGTACCTATCTTCTTAAGTAGCTGA
AGCTCCGGTTTTGAACTATGCGCTCGGGGTTGGCGAGTGTGTTTTGTGAAGTTTTTTAGGCACCTTTTGA
AATGTAATCATTTGGGTCAATATGTAATTTTCAGTGTTAGACTAGTAAATTGTCCGCTAAATTCTGGCCG
TTTTTGGCTTTTTTGTTAGACGGATCCATAACTTCGTATAATGTATGCTATACGAAGTTATGCCACCATG
TCTAGACTGGACAAGAGCAAAGTCATAAACGGAGCTCTGGAATTACTCAATGGTGTCGGTATCGAAGGCC
TGACGACAAGGAAACTCGCTCAAAAGCTGGGAGTTGAGCAGCCTACCCTGTACTGGCACGTGAAGAACAA
GCGGGCCCTGCTCGATGCCCTGCCAATCGAGATGCTGGACAGGCATCATACCCACTTCTGCCCCCTGGAA
GGCGAGTCATGGCAAGACTTTCTGCGGAACAACGCCAAGTCATACCGCTGTGCTCTCCTCTCACATCGCG
ACGGGGCTAAAGTGCATCTCGGCACCCGCCCAACAGAGAAACAGTACGAAACCCTGGAAAATCAGCTCGC
GTTCCTGTGTCAGCAAGGCTTCTCCCTGGAGAACGCACTGTACGCTCTGTCCGCCGTGGGCCACTTTACA
CTGGGCTGCGTATTGGAGGAACAGGAGCATCAAGTAGCAAAAGAGGAAAGAGAGACACCTACCACCGATT
CTATGCCCCCACTTCTGAGACAAGCAATTGAGCTGTTCGACCGGCAGGGAGCCGAACCTGCCTTCCTTTT
CGGCCTGGAACTAATCATATGTGGCCTGGAGAAACAGCTAAAGTGCGAAAGCGGCGGGCCGACCGACGCC
CTTGACGATTTTGACTTAGACATGCTCCCAGCCGATGCCCTTGACGACTTTGACCTTGATATGCTGCCTG
CTGACGCTCTTGACGATTTTGACCTTGACATGCTCCCCGGGTAAATAACTTCGTATAGCATACATTATAC
GAAGTATGGCGCGCCAATTCCGCCCCTCTCCCTCCCCCCCCCCTAACGTTACTGGCCGAAGCCGCTTGGA
ATAAGGCCGGTGTGCGTTTGTCTATATGTTATTTTCCACCATATTGCCGTCTTTTGGCAATGTGAGGGCC
CGGAAACCTGGCCCTGTCTTCTTGACGAGCATTCCTAGGGGTCTTTCCCCTCTCGCCAAAGGAATGCAAG
GTCTGTTGAATGTCGTGAAGGAAGCAGTTCCTCTGGAAGCTTCTTGAAGACAAACAACGTCTGTAGCGAC
CCTTTGCAGGCAGCGGAACCCCCCACCTGGCGACAGGTGCCTCTGCGGCCAAAAGCCACGTGTATAAGAT
ACACCTGCAAAGGCGGCACAACCCCAGTGCCACGTTGTGAGTTGGATAGTTGTGGAAAGAGTCAAATGGC
TCTCCTCAAGCGTATTCAACAAGGGGCTGAAGGATGCCCAGAAGGTACCCCATTGTATGGGATCTGATCT
GGGGCCTCGGTGCACATGCTTTACATGTGTTTAGTCGAGGTTAAAAAAACGTCTAGGCCCCCCGAACCAC
GGGGACGTGGTTTTCCTTTGAAAAACACGATAATACCATGGCCACCGAGTACAAGCCCACGGTGCGCCTC
GCCACCCGCGACGACGTCCCCCGGGCCGTACGCACCCTCGCCGCCGCGTTCGCCGACTACCCCGCCACGC
GCCACACCGTCGACCCGGACCGCCACATCGAGCGGGTCACCGAGCTGCAAGAACTCTTCCTCACGCGCGT
CGGGCTCGACATCGGCAAGGTGTGGGTCGCGGACGACGGCGCCGCGGTGGCGGTCTGGACCACGCCGGAG
AGCGTCGAAGCGGGGGCGGTGTTCGCCGAGATCGGCTCGCGCATGGCCGAGTTGAGCGGTTCCCGGCTGG
CCGCGCAGCAACAGATGGAAGGCCTCCTGGCGCCGCACCGGCCCAAGGAGCCCGCGTGGTTCCTGGCCAC
CGTCGGCGTCTCGCCCGACCACCAGGGCAAGGGTCTGGGCAGCGCCGTCGTGCTCCCCGGAGTGGAGGCG
GCCGAGCGCGCTGGGGTGCCCGCCTTCCTGGAGACCTCCGCGCCCCGCAACCTCCCCTTCTACGAGCGGC
TCGGCTTCACCGTCACCGCCGACGTCGAGGTGCCCGAAGGACCGCGCACCTGGTGCATGACCCGCAAGCC
CGGTGCCTGATTAATTAAGCGCGTCTGGAACAATCAACCTCTGGATTACAAAATTTGTGAAAGATTGACT
GGTATTCTTAACTATGTTGCTCCTTTTACGCTATGTGGATACGCTGCTTTAATGCCTTTGTATCATGCTA
TTGCTTCCCGTATGGCTTTCATTTTCTCCTCCTTGTATAAATCCTGGTTGCTGTCTCTTTATGAGGAGTT
GTGGCCCGTTGTCAGGCAACGTGGCGTGGTGTGCACTGTGTTTGCTGACGCAACCCCCACTGGTTGGGGC
ATTGCCACCACCTGTCAGCTCCTTTCCGGGACTTTCGCTTTCCCCCTCCCTATTGCCACGGCGGAACTCA
TCGCCGCCTGCCTTGCCCGCTGCTGGACAGGGGCTCGGCTGTTGGGCACTGACAATTCCGTGGTGTTGTC
GGGGAAGCTGACGTCCTTTCCATGGCTGCTCGCCTGTGTTGCCACCTGGATTCTGCGCGGGACGTCCTTC
TGCTACGTCCCTTCGGCCCTCAATCCAGCGGACCTTCCTTCCCGCGGCCTGCTGCCGGCTCTGCGGCCTC
TTCCGCGTCTTCGCCTTCGCCCTCAGACGAGTCGGATCTCCCTTTGGGCCGCCTCCCCGCCTGGAATTAA
TTCTGCAGTCGAGACCTAGAAAAACATGGAGCAATCACAAGTAGCAATACAGCAGCTACCAATGCTGATT
GTGCCTGGCTAGAAGCACAAGAGGAGGAGGAGGTGGGTTTTCCAGTCACACCTCAGGTACCTTTAAGACC
AATGACTTACAAGGCAGCTGTAGATCTTAGCCACTTTTTAAAAGAAAAGAGGGGACTGGAAGGGCTAATT
CACTCCCAACGAAGACAAGATCTGCTTTTTGCTTGTACTGGGTCTCTCTGGTTAGACCAGATCTGAGCCT
GGGAGCTCTCTGGCTAACTAGGGAACCCACTGCTTAAGCCTCAATAAAGCTTGCCTTGAGTGCTTCAAGT
AGTGTGTGCCCGTCTGTTGTGTGACTCTGGTAACTAGAGATCCCTCAGACCCTTTTAGTCAGTGTGGAAA
ATCTCTAGCAGTAGTAGTTCATGTCATCTTATTATTCAGTATTTATAACTTGCAAAGAAATGAATATCAG
AGAGTGAGAGGCCTTGACATTGTTTAAACCCGCTGATCAGCCTCGACTGTGCCTTCTAGTTGCCAGCCAT
CTGTTGTTTGCCCCTTCCCCGTGCCTTCCTTGACCCTGGAAGGTGCCACTCCCACTGTCCTTTCCTAATA
AAATGAGGAAATTGCATCGCATTGTCTGAGTAGGTGTCATTCTATTCTGGGGGGTGGGGTGGGGCAGGAC
AGCAAGGGGGAGGATTGGGAAGACAATAGCAGGCATGCTGGGGATGCGGTGGGCTCTATGGCTTCTGAGG
CGGAAAGAACCAGCTGGGGCTCTAGGGGGTATCCCC
[124 nt withheld, positions 8227-8350]
C
[91 nt withheld, positions 8352-8442]
A
[49 nt withheld, positions 8444-8492]
CCTTTGACGTTGGAGTCCACGTTCTTT
[37 nt withheld, positions 8520-8556]
ACCCTATCTCGGTCTATTCTTTTGATTTATAAGGGATTTTGCCGATTTCGGCCTATTGGTTAAAAAATGA
GCTGATTTAACAAAAATTTAACGCGAATTAATTCTGTGGAATGTGTGTCAGTTAGGGTGTGGAAAGTCCC
CAGGCTCCCCAGCAGGCAGAAGTATGCAAAGCATGCATCTCAATTAGTCAGCAACCAGGTGTGGAAAGTC
CCCAGGCTCCCCAGCAGGCAGAAGTATGCAAAGCATGCATCTCAATTAGTCAGCAACCATAGTCCCGCCC
CTAACTCCGCCCATCCCGCCCCTAACTCCGCCCAGTTCCGCCCATTCTCCGCCCCATGGCTGACTAATTT
TTTTTATTTATGCAGAGGCCGAGGCCGCCTCTGCCTCTGAGCTATTCCAGAAGTAGTGAGGAGGCTTTTT
TGGAGGCCTAGGCTTTTGCAAAAAGCTCCCGGGAGCTTGTATATCCATTTTCGGATCTGATCAGCACGTG
ATGAAAAAGCCTGAACTCACCGCGACGTGACCGCAAGGAATCGGTCAATACACTACATGGCGTGATTTCA
TATGCGCGATTGCTGATCCCCATGTGTATCACTGGCAAACTGTGATGGACGACACCGTCAGTGCGTCCGT
CGCGCAGGCTCTCGATGAGCTGATGCTTTGGGCCGAGGACTGCCCCGAAGTCCGGCACCTCGTGCACGCG
GATTTCGGCTCCAACAATGTCCTGACGGACAATGGCCGCATAACAGCGGTCATTGACTGGAGCGAGGCGA
TGTTCGGGGATTCCCAATACGAGGTCGCCAACATCTTCTTCTGGAGGCCGTGGTTGGCTTGTATGGAGCA
GCAGACGCGCTACTTCGAGCGGAGGCATCCGGAGCTTGCAGGATCGCCGCGGCTCCGGGCGTATATGCTC
CGCATTGGTCTTGACCAACTCTATCAGAGCTTGGTTGACGGCAATTTCGATGATGCAGCTTGGGCGCAGG
GTCGATGCGACGCAATCGTCCGATCCGGAGCCGGGACTGTCGGGCGTACACAAATCGCCCGCAGAAGCGC
GGCCGTCTGGACCGATGGCTGTGTAGAAGTACTCGCCGATAGTGGAAACCGACGCCCCAGCACTCGTCCG
AGGGCAAAGGAATAGCACGTGCTACGAGATTTCGATTCCACCGCCGCCTTCTATGAAAGGTTGGGCTTCG
GAATCGTTTTCCGGGACGCCGGCTGGATGATCCTCCAGCGCGGGGATCTCATGCTGGAGTTCTTCGCCCA
CCCCAACTTGTTTATTGCAGCTTATAATGGTTACAAATAAAGCAATAGCATCACAAATTTCACAAATAAA
GCATTTTTTTCACTGCATTCTAGTTGTGGTTTGTCCAAACTAATCAATGTATCTTATCATGTCTGTATAC
CGTCGACCTCTAGCTAGAGCTTGGCGTAATCATGGTCATAGCTGTTTCCTGTGTGAAATTGTTATCCGCT
CACAATTCCACACAACATACGAGCCGGAAGCATAAAGTGTAAAGCCTGGGGTGCCTAATGAGTGAGCTAA
CTCACATTAATTGCGTTGCGCTCACTGCCCGCTTTCCAGTCGGGAAACCTGTCGTGCCAGCTGCATTAAT
GAATCGGCCAACGCGCGGGGAGAGGCGGTTTGCGTATTGGGCGCTCTTCCGCTTCCTCGCTCACTGACTC
GCTGCGCTCGGTCGTTCGGCTGCGGCGAGCGGTATCAGCTCACTCAAAGGCGGTAATACGGTTATCCACA
GAATCAGGGGATAACGCAGGAAAGAACATGTGAGCAAAAGGCCAGCAAAAGGCCAGGAACCGTAAAAAGG
CCGCGTTGCTGGCGTTTTTCCATAGGCTCCGCCCCCCTGACGAGCATCACAAAAATCGACGCTCAAGTCA
GAGGTGGCGAAACCCGACAGGACTATAAAGATACCAGGCGTTTCCCCCTGGAAGCTCCCTCGTGCGCTCT
CCTGTTCCGACCCTGCCGCTTACCGGATACCTGTCCGCCTTTCTCCCTTCGGGAAGCGTGGCGCTTTCTC
ATAGCTCACGCTGTAGGTATCTCAGTTCGGTGTAGGTCGTTCGCTCCAAGCTGGGCTGTGTGCACTAACC
CCCCGTTCAGCCCGACCGCTGCGCCTTATCCGGTAACTATCGTCTTGAGTCCAACCCGGTAAGACACGAC
TTATCGCCACTGGCAGCAGCCACTGGTAACAGGATTAGCAGAGCGAGGTATGTAGGCGGTGCTACAGAGT
TCTTGAAGTGGTGGCCTAACTACGGCTACACTAGAAGAACAGTATTTGGTATCTGCGCTCTGCTGAAGCC
AGTTACCTTCGGAAAAAGAGTTGGTAGCTCTTGATCCGGCAAACAAACCACCGCTGGTAGCGGTGGTTTT
TTTGTTTGCAAGCAGCAGATTACGCGCAGAAAAAAAGGATCTCAAGAAGATCCTTTGATCTTTTCTACGG
GGTCTGACGCTCAGTGGAACGAAAACTCACGTTAAGGGATTTTGGTCATGAGATTATCAAAAAGGATCTT
CACCTAGATCCTTTTAAATTAAAAATGAAGTTTTAAATCAATCTAAAGTATATATGAGTAAACTTGGTCT
GACAGTTACCAATGCTTAATCAGTGAGGCACCTATCTCAGCGATCTGTCTATTTCGTTCATCCATAGTTG
CCTGACTCCCCGTCGTGTAGATAACTACGATACGGGAGGGCTTACCATCTGGCCCCAGTGCTGCAATGAT
ACCGCGAGACCCACGCTCACCGGCTCCAGATTTATCAGCAATAAACCAGCCAGCCGGAAGGGCCGAGCGC
AGAAGTGGTCCTGCAACTTTATCCGCCTCCATCCAGTCTATTAATTGTTGCCGGGAAGCTAGAGTAAGTA
GTTCGCCAGTTAATAGTTTGCGCAACGTTGTTGCCATTGCTACAGGCATCGTGGTGTCACGCTCGTCGTT
TGGTATGGCTTCATTCAGCTCCGGTTCCCAACGATCAAGGCGAGTTACATGATCCCCCATGTTGTGCAAA
AAAGCGGTTAGCTCCTTCGGTCCTCCGATCGTTGTCAGAAGTAAGTTGGCCGCAGTGTTATCACTCATGG
TTATGGCAGCACTGCATAATTCTCTTACTGTCATGCCATCCGTAAGATGCTTTTCTGTGACTGGTGAGTA
CTCAACCAAGTCATTCTGAGAATAGTGTATGCGGCGACCGAGTTGCTCTTGCCCGGCGTCAATACGGGAT
AATACCGCGCCACATAGCAGAACTTTAAAAGTGCTCATCATTGGAAAACGTTCTTCGGGGCGAAAACTCT
CAAGGATCTTACCGCTGTTGAGATCCAGTTCGATGTAACCCACTCGTGCACCCAACTGATCTTCAGCATC
TTTTACTTTCACCAGCGTTTCTGGGTGAGCAAAAACAGGAAGGCAAAATGCCGCAAAAAAGGGAATAAGG
GCGACACGGAAATGTTGAATACTCATACTCTTCCTTTTTCAATATTATTGAAGCATTTATCAGGGTTATT
GTCTCATGAGCGGATACATATTTGAATGTATTTAGAAAAATAAACAAATAGGGGTTCCGCGCACATTTCC
CCGAAAAGTGCCACCTGACGTCGACGGATCGGGAGATCAACTTGTTTATTGCAGCTTATAATGGTTACAA
ATAAAGCAATAGCATCACAAATTTCACAAATAAAGCATTTTTTTCACTGCATTCTAGTTGTGGTTTGTCC
AAACTCATCAATGTATCTTATCATGTCTGGATCAACTGGATAACTCAAGCTAACCAAAATCATCCCAAAC
TTCCCACCCCATACCCTATTACCACTGCCAATTACCTGTGGTTTCATTTACTCTAAACCTGTGATTCCTC
TGAATTATTTTCATTTTAAAGAAATTGTATTTGTTAAATATGTACTACAAACTTAGTAGTTGGAAGGGCT
AATTCACTCCCAAAGAAGACAAGATATCCTTGATCTGTGGATCTACCACACACAAGGCTACTTCCCTGAT
TAGCAGAACTACACACCAGGGCCAGGGGTCAGATATCCACTGACCTTTGGATGGTGCTACAAGCTAGTAC
CAGTTGAGCCAGATAAGGTAGAAGAGGCCAATAAAGGAGAGAACACCAGCTTGTTACACCCTGTGAGCCT
GCATGGGATGGATGACCCGGAGAGAGAAGTGTTAGAGTGGAGGTTTGACAGCCGCCTAGCATTTCATCAC
GTGGCCCGAGAGCTGCATCCGGAGTACTTCAAGAACTGCTGATATCGAGCTTGCTACAAGGGACTTTCCG
CTGGGGACTTTCCAGGGAGGCGTGGCCTGGGCGGGACTGGGGAGTGGCGAGCCCTCAGATCCTGCATATA
AGCAGCTGCTTTTTGCCTGTACTGGGTCTCTCTGGTTAGACCAGATCTGAGCCTGGGAGCTCTCTGGCTA
ACTAGGGAACCCACTGCTTAAGCCTCAATAAAGCTTGCCTTGAGTGCTTCAAGTAGTGTGTGCCCGTCTG
TTGTGTGACTCTGGTAACTAGAGATCCCTCAGACCCTTTTAGTCAGTGTGGAAAATCTCTAGCAGTGGCG
CCCGAACAGGGACTTGAAAGCGAAAGGGAAACCAGAGGAGCTCTCTCGACGCAGGACTCGGCTTGCTGAA
GCGCGCACGGCAAGAGGCGAGGGGCGGCGACTGGTGAGTACGCCAAAAATTTTGACTAGCGGAGGCTAGA
AGGAGAGAGATGGGTGCGAGAGCGTCAGTATTAAG
